Addgene plasmid #122286: pET16b-Cas2
Purpose: Cas2 cloned in pET16b
Depositing lab: Jennifer Doudna. Depositing organization: University of California, Berkeley. Publication: Cas1-Cas2 complex formation mediates spacer acquisition during CRISPR-Cas adaptive immunity. Nunez JK, Kranzusch PJ, Noeske J, Wright AV, Davies CW, Doudna JA. Nat Struct Mol Biol. 2014 Jun;21(6):528-34. doi: 10.1038/nsmb.2820. Epub 2014 May 4. PubMed 24793649.
Backbone
  Vector backbone: pET16b
  Backbone size w/o insert (bp): 6877
  Total vector size (bp): 7162
Growth in bacteria
  Bacterial resistance: Ampicillin, 100 μg/mL
  Growth temperature: 37°C
  Growth strain: DH5alpha
  Copy number: Low Copy
Gene/Insert
  Gene/Insert name: Eco Cas2
  Insert size (bp): 285
Terms and licenses: Academic/Nonprofit Terms; Industry Terms: Not Available to Industry
How to cite: pET16b-Cas2 was a gift from Jennifer Doudna (Addgene plasmid # 122286 ; http://n2t.net/addgene:122286 ; RRID:Addgene_122286)
