[The description below was written by a language model from this plasmid's Addgene catalogue record and pLannotate feature annotations shown in this document.]
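Description:
pET16b-Cas2 is a bacterial expression plasmid of about 7.2 kb, in which the 285 bp Escherichia coli cas2 gene (ygbF) has been placed in a pET16b-derived backbone. It is propagated in E. coli under ampicillin selection from the bla gene. Replication runs from a pBR322-type ColE1 origin, and the accompanying rop gene and bom region fit the low copy number listed in the record. Several tetracycline-resistance fragments are annotated, but these are only nonfunctional remnants of the pBR322 lineage.

Expression is driven by a T7 promoter with an adjacent lac operator, followed by the phage T7 gene 10 ribosome binding site. The plasmid also carries lacI under its own promoter, so transcription is repressed until IPTG is added in a host that supplies T7 RNA polymerase. The catalogue entry describes the plasmid only as Cas2 in pET16b. In the sequenced record, however, the Cas2 coding sequence is followed by a partial TEV protease site annotation, a signal-sequence-less (cytosolic) maltose binding protein, a 6xHis tag and a short fragment matching the T7 gene 10B solubility tag, all upstream of the T7 terminator. This layout suggests Cas2 is made with a C-terminal, TEV-removable MBP-His module for solubility and affinity purification. That would also explain why the stated backbone is larger than standard pET16b, although the record does not confirm that these elements are in frame.

Cas2 forms a complex with Cas1 that mediates acquisition of new spacers into CRISPR arrays. The associated publication addresses this Cas1-Cas2 complex, so the plasmid is most likely intended for producing recombinant Cas2 for biochemical and structural work.
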