Features (pLannotate 1.2.2; 22 found; start..end, strand, type, name):
     86..104     +  promoter       T7 promoter: promoter for bacteriophage T7 RNA polymerase
    105..129     +  protein_bind   lac operator: The lac repressor binds to the lac operator to inhibit transcription in E. coli. This inhibition can be relieved by adding lactose or isopropyl-β-D-thiogalactopyranoside (IPTG). lac repressor encoded by lacI
    145..167     +  RBS            RBS: efficient ribosome binding site from bacteriophage T7 gene 10 (Olins and Rangwala, 1989)
    178..459     +  CDS            ygbF: CAS2_ECOLI - Also known as cas2. Experimental evidence at protein level: Swiss-Prot protein existence level 1. CRISPR (clustered regularly interspaced short palindromic repeat), is an adaptive immune system that provides protection against mobile genetic elements (viruses, transposable elements and conjugative plasmids) (PubMed:21255106, PubMed:24920831, PubMed:24793649). CRISPR clusters contain sequences complementary to antecedent mobile elements and target invading nucleic acids. CRISPR clusters are transcribed and processed into CRISPR RNA (crRNA). The Cas1-Cas2 complex is involved in CRIS
    469..485     +  CDS            TEV site (fragment): tobacco etch virus (TEV) protease recognition and cleavage site
    502..1602    +  CDS            MBP: maltose binding protein from E. coli; malE (mutated); This version of the gene does not encode a signal sequence, so MBP will remain in the cytosol.
   1675..1692    +  CDS            6xHis: 6xHis affinity tag
   1701..1751    +  CDS            SET1 (fragment): solubility-enhancement tag derived from T7 phage gene 10B
   1759..1806    +  terminator     T7 terminator: transcription terminator for bacteriophage T7 RNA polymerase
   1829..1933    -  CDS            TcR (fragment): tetracycline efflux protein; tet; confers resistance to tetracycline
   1981..2009    -  promoter       tet promoter: E. coli promoter for tetracycline efflux protein gene
   2122..2226    +  promoter       AmpR promoter: bla
   2227..3087    +  CDS            AmpR: β-lactamase; bla; confers resistance to ampicillin, carbenicillin, and related antibiotics
   3258..3846    +  rep_origin     ori: high-copy-number ColE1/pMB1/pBR322/pUC origin of replication
   4032..4171    -  misc_feature   bom: basis of mobility region from pBR322
   4273..4464    -  CDS            rop: Rop protein, which maintains plasmids at low copy number; rop
   4481..4861    +  CDS            YPB1_ECOLX: Protein predicted: Swiss-Prot protein existence level 4. From Escherichia coli.
   5103..5727    -  CDS            TcR (fragment): tetracycline efflux protein; tet; confers resistance to tetracycline
   5742..5763    -  protein_bind   CAP binding site: CAP binding activates transcription in the presence of cAMP. E. coli catabolite activator protein
   5776..6857    -  CDS            lacI: lac repressor; lacI; The lac repressor binds to the lac operator to inhibit transcription in E. coli. This inhibition can be relieved by adding lactose or isopropyl-β-D-thiogalactopyranoside (IPTG).
   6858..6935    -  promoter       lacI promoter: lacI
   6943..64      -  CDS            TcR (fragment) (across the origin): tetracycline efflux protein; tet; confers resistance to tetracycline
>Addgene plasmid #122286 | pET16b-Cas2 | addgene full sequence | sequence record 238616 | Addgene NGS Result
GGCGCCAGCAACCGCACCTGTGGCGCCGGTGATGCCGGCCACGATGCGTCCGGCGTAGAGGATCGAGATC
TCGATCCCGCGAAATTAATACGACTCACTATAGGGGAATTGTGAGCGGATAACAATTCCCCTCTAGAGAG
CTCTTTTGTTTAACTTTAAGAAGGAGATATACATATGATGAGTATGTTGGTCGTGGTCACTGAAAATGTA
CCTCCGCGCTTACGAGGCAGATTAGCCATCTGGTTGTTGGAGGTACGTGCAGGGGTATATGTAGGTGATG
TATCCGCAAAAATTCGTGAAATGATCTGGGAACAAATAGCTGGACTGGCGGAAGAAGGCAATGTAGTGAT
GGCATGGGCAACGAATACGGAAACGGGATTTGAGTTCCAGACATTTGGGTTAAACAGGCGTACCCCGGTA
GATTTGGATGGTTTAAGGTTGGTGTCTTTTTTACCTGTTGGTTCTTCTGAAAACCTGTACTTCCAATCCG
GATCCGGCGGCATGAAAATCGAAGAAGGTAAACTGGTAATCTGGATTAACGGCGATAAAGGCTATAACGG
TCTCGCTGAAGTCGGTAAGAAATTCGAGAAAGATACCGGAATTAAAGTCACCGTTGAGCATCCGGATAAA
CTGGAAGAGAAATTCCCACAGGTTGCGGCAACTGGCGATGGCCCTGACATTATCTTCTGGGCACACGACC
GCTTTGGTGGCTACGCTCAATCTGGCCTGTTGGCTGAAATCACCCCGGACAAAGCGTTCCAGGACAAGCT
GTATCCGTTTACCTGGGATGCCGTACGTTACAACGGCAAGCTGATTGCTTACCCGATCGCTGTTGAAGCG
TTATCGCTGATTTATAACAAAGATCTGCTGCCGAACCCGCCAAAAACCTGGGAAGAGATCCCGGCGCTGG
ATAAAGAACTGAAAGCGAAAGGTAAGAGCGCGCTGATGTTCAACCTGCAAGAACCGTACTTCACCTGGCC
GCTGATTGCTGCTGACGGGGGTTATGCGTTCAAGTATGAAAACGGCAAGTACGACATTAAAGACGTGGGC
GTGGATAACGCTGGCGCGAAAGCGGGTCTGACCTTCCTGGTTGACCTGATTAAAAACAAACACATGAATG
CAGACACCGATTACTCCATCGCAGAAGCTGCCTTTAATAAAGGCGAAACAGCGATGACCATCAACGGCCC
GTGGGCATGGTCCAACATCGACACCAGCAAAGTGAATTATGGTGTAACGGTACTGCCGACCTTCAAGGGT
CAACCATCCAAACCGTTCGTTGGCGTGCTGAGCGCAGGTATTAACGCCGCCAGTCCGAACAAAGAGCTGG
CAAAAGAGTTCCTCGAAAACTATCTGCTGACTGATGAAGGTCTGGAAGCGGTTAATAAAGACAAACCGCT
GGGTGCCGTAGCGCTGAAGTCTTACGAGGAAGAGTTGGCGAAAGATCCACGTATTGCCGCCACTATGGAA
AACGCCCAGAAAGGTGAAATCATGCCGAACATCCCGCAGATGTCCGCTTTCTGGTATGCCGTGCGTACTG
CGGTGATCAACGCCGCCAGCGGTCGTCAGACTGTCGATGAAGCCCTGAAAGACGCGCAGACTAATTCGAG
CTCGAACAACAACAACAATAACAATAACAACAACCTCGGGATCGAGGGTTCTTCTAAATCTTCTCACCAT
CACCATCACCATTGAGCGGCCGCTGCTAACAAAGCCCGAAAGGAAGCTGAGTTGGCTGCTGCCACCGCTG
AGCAATAACTAGCATAACCCCTTGGGGCCTCTAAACGGGTCTTGAGGGGTTTTTTGCTGAAAGGAGGAAC
TATATCCGGATATCCCGCAAGAGGCCCGGCAGTACCGGCATAACCAAGCCTATGCCTACAGCATCCAGGG
TGACGGTGCCGAGGATGACGATGAGTGCATTGTTAGATTTCATACACGGTGCCTGACTGCGTTAGCAATT
TAACTGTGATAAACTACCGCATTAAAGCTTATCGATGATAAGCTGTCAAACATGAGAATTCTTGAAGACG
AAAGGGCCTCGTGATACGCCTATTTTTATAGGTTAATGTCATGATAATAATGGTTTCTTAGACGTCAGGT
GGCACTTTTCGGGGAAATGTGCGCGGAACCCCTATTTGTTTATTTTTCTAAATACATTCAAATATGTATC
CGCTCATGAGACAATAACCCTGATAAATGCTTCAATAATATTGAAAAAGGAAGAGTATGAGTATTCAACA
TTTCCGTGTCGCCCTTATTCCCTTTTTTGCGGCATTTTGCCTTCCTGTTTTTGCTCACCCAGAAACGCTG
GTGAAAGTAAAAGATGCTGAAGATCAGTTGGGTGCACGAGTGGGTTACATCGAACTGGATCTCAACAGCG
GTAAGATCCTTGAGAGTTTTCGCCCCGAAGAACGTTTTCCAATGATGAGCACTTTTAAAGTTCTGCTATG
TGGCGCGGTATTATCCCGTGTTGACGCCGGGCAAGAGCAACTCGGTCGCCGCATACACTATTCTCAGAAT
GACTTGGTTGAGTACTCACCAGTCACAGAAAAGCATCTTACGGATGGCATGACAGTAAGAGAATTATGCA
GTGCTGCCATAACCATGAGTGATAACACTGCGGCCAACTTACTTCTGACAACGATCGGAGGACCGAAGGA
GCTAACCGCTTTTTTGCACAACATGGGGGATCATGTAACTCGCCTTGATCGTTGGGAACCGGAGCTGAAT
GAAGCCATACCAAACGACGAGCGTGACACCACGATGCCTGCAGCAATGGCAACAACGTTGCGCAAACTAT
TAACTGGCGAACTACTTACTCTAGCTTCCCGGCAACAATTAATAGACTGGATGGAGGCGGATAAAGTTGC
AGGACCACTTCTGCGCTCGGCCCTTCCGGCTGGCTGGTTTATTGCTGATAAATCTGGAGCCGGTGAGCGT
GGGTCTCGCGGTATCATTGCAGCACTGGGGCCAGATGGTAAGCCCTCCCGTATCGTAGTTATCTACACGA
CGGGGAGTCAGGCAACTATGGATGAACGAAATAGACAGATCGCTGAGATAGGTGCCTCACTGATTAAGCA
TTGGTAACTGTCAGACCAAGTTTACTCATATATACTTTAGATTGATTTAAAACTTCATTTTTAATTTAAA
AGGATCTAGGTGAAGATCCTTTTTGATAATCTCATGACCAAAATCCCTTAACGTGAGTTTTCGTTCCACT
GAGCGTCAGACCCCGTAGAAAAGATCAAAGGATCTTCTTGAGATCCTTTTTTTCTGCGCGTAATCTGCTG
CTTGCAAACAAAAAAACCACCGCTACCAGCGGTGGTTTGTTTGCCGGATCAAGAGCTACCAACTCTTTTT
CCGAAGGTAACTGGCTTCAGCAGAGCGCAGATACCAAATACTGTCCTTCTAGTGTAGCCGTAGTTAGGCC
ACCACTTCAAGAACTCTGTAGCACCGCCTACATACCTCGCTCTGCTAATCCTGTTACCAGTGGCTGCTGC
CAGTGGCGATAAGTCGTGTCTTACCGGGTTGGACTCAAGACGATAGTTACCGGATAAGGCGCAGCGGTCG
GGCTGAACGGGGGGTTCGTGCACACAGCCCAGCTTGGAGCGAACGACCTACACCGAACTGAGATACCTAC
AGCGTGAGCTATGAGAAAGCGCCACGCTTCCCGAAGGGAGAAAGGCGGACAGGTATCCGGTAAGCGGCAG
GGTCGGAACAGGAGAGCGCACGAGGGAGCTTCCAGGGGGAAACGCCTGGTATCTTTATAGTCCTGTCGGG
TTTCGCCACCTCTGACTTGAGCGTCGATTTTTGTGATGCTCGTCAGGGGGGCGGAGCCTATGGAAAAACG
CCAGCAACGCGGCCTTTTTACGGTTCCTGGCCTTTTGCTGGCCTTTTGCTCACATGTTCTTTCCTGCGTT
ATCCCCTGATTCTGTGGATAACCGTATTACCGCCTTTGAGTGAGCTGATACCGCTCGCCGCAGCCGAACG
ACCGAGCGCAGCGAGTCAGTGAGCGAGGAAGCGGAAGAGCGCCTGATGCGGTATTTTCTCCTTACGCATC
TGTGCGGTATTTCACACCGCAATGGTGCACTCTCAGTACAATCTGCTCTGATGCCGCATAGTTAAGCCAG
TATACACTCCGCTATCGCTACGTGACTGGGTCATGGCTGCGCCCCGACACCCGCCAACACCCGCTGACGC
GCCCTGACGGGCTTGTCTGCTCCCGGCATCCGCTTACAGACAAGCTGTGACCGTCTCCGGGAGCTGCATG
TGTCAGAGGTTTTCACCGTCATCACCGAAACGCGCGAGGCAGCTGCGGTAAAGCTCATCAGCGTGGTCGT
GAAGCGATTCACAGATGTCTGCCTGTTCATCCGCGTCCAGCTCGTTGAGTTTCTCCAGAAGCGTTAATGT
CTGGCTTCTGATAAAGCGGGCCATGTTAAGGGCGGTTTTTTCCTGTTTGGTCACTGATGCCTCCGTGTAA
GGGGGATTTCTGTTCATGGGGGTAATGATACCGATGAAACGAGAGAGGATGCTCACGATACGGGTTACTG
ATGATGAACATGCCCGGTTACTGGAACGTTGTGAGGGTAAACAACTGGCGGTATGGATGCGGCGGGACCA
GAGAAAAATCACTCAGGGTCAATGCCAGCGCTTCGTTAATACAGATGTAGGTGTTCCACAGGGTAGCCAG
CAGCATCCTGCGATGCAGATCCGGAACATAATGGTGCAGGGCGCTGACTTCCGCGTTTCCAGACTTTACG
AAACACGGAAACCGAAGACCATTCATGTTGTTGCTCAGGTCGCAGACGTTTTGCAGCAGCAGTCGCTTCA
CGTTCGCTCGCGTATCGGTGATTCATTCTGCTAACCAGTAAGGCAACCCCGCCAGCCTAGCCGGGTCCTC
AACGACAGGAGCACGATCATGCGCACCCGTGGCCAGGACCCAACGCTGCCCGAGATGCGCCGCGTGCGGC
TGCTGGAGATGGCGGACGCGATGGATATGTTCTGCCAAGGGTTGGTTTGCGCATTCACAGTTCTCCGCAA
GAATTGATTGGCTCCAATTCTTGGAGTGGTGAATCCGTTAGCGAGGTGCCGCCGGCTTCCATTCAGGTCG
AGGTGGCCCGGCTCCATGCACCGCGACGCAACGCGGGGAGGCAGACAAGGTATAGGGCGGCGCCTACAAT
CCATGCCAACCCGTTCCATGTGCTCGCCGAGGCGGCATAAATCGCCGTGACGATCAGCGGTCCAATGATC
GAAGTTAGGCTGGTAAGAGCCGCGAGCGATCCTTGAAGCTGTCCCTGATGGTCGTCATCTACCTGCCTGG
ACAGCATGGCCTGCAACGCGGGCATCCCGATGCCGCCGGAAGCGAGAAGAATCATAATGGGGAAGGCCAT
CCAGCCTCGCGTCGCGAACGCCAGCAAGACGTAGCCCAGCGCGTCGGCCGCCATGCCGGCGATAATGGCC
TGCTTCTCGCCGAAACGTTTGGTGGCGGGACCAGTGACGAAGGCTTGAGCGAGGGCGTGCAAGATTCCGA
ATACCGCAAGCGACAGGCCGATCATCGTCGCGCTCCAGCGAAAGCGGTCCTCGCCGAAAATGACCCAGAG
CGCTGCCGGCACCTGTCCTACGAGTTGCATGATAAAGAAGACAGTCATAAGTGCGGCGACGATAGTCATG
CCCCGCGCCCACCGGAAGGAGCTGACTGGGTTGAAGGCTCTCAAGGGCATCGGTCGAGATCCCGGTGCCT
AATGAGTGAGCTAACTTACATTAATTGCGTTGCGCTCACTGCCCGCTTTCCAGTCGGGAAACTGTCGTGC
CAGCTGCATTAATGAATCGGCCAACGCGCGGGGAGAGGCGGTTTGCGTATTGGGCGCCAGGGTGGTTTTT
CTTTTCACCAGTGAGACGGGCAACAGCTGATTGCCCTTCACCGCCTGGCCCTGAGAGAGTTGCAGCAAGC
GGTCCACGCTGGTTTGCCCCAGCAGGCGAAAATCCTGTTTGATGGTGGTTAACGGCGGGATATAACATGA
GCTGTCTTCGGTATCGTCGTATCCCACTACCGAGATATCCGCACCAACGCGCAGCCCGGACTCGGTAATG
GCGCGCATTGCGCCCAGCGCCATCTGATCGTTGGCAACCAGCATCGCAGTGGGAACGATGCCCTCATTCA
GCATTTGCATGGTTTGTTGAAAACCGGACATGGCACTCCAGTCGCCTTCCCGTTCCGCTATCGGCTGAAT
TTGATTGCGAGTGAGATATTTATGCCAGCCAGCCAGACGCAGACGCGCCGAGACAGAACTTAATGGGCCC
GCTAACAGCGCGATTTGCTGGTGACCCAATGCGACCAGATGCTCCACGCCCAGTCGCGTACCGTCTTCAT
GGGAGAAAATAATACTGTTGATGGGTGTCTGGTCAGAGACATCAAGAAATAACGCCGGAACATTAGTGCA
GGCAGCTTCCACAGCAATGGCATCCTGGTCATCCAGCGGATAGTTAATGATCAGCCCACTGACGCGTTGC
GCGAGAAGATTGTGCACCGCCGCTTTACAGGCTTCGACGCCGCTTCGTTCTACCATCGACACCACCACGC
TGGCACCCAGTTGATCGGCGCGAGATTTAATCGCCGCGACAATTTGCGACGGCGCGTGCAGGGCCAGACT
GGAGGTGGCAACGCCAATCAGCAACGACTGTTTGCCCGCCAGTTGTTGTGCCACGCGGTTGGGAATGTAA
TTCAGCTCCGCCATCGCCGCTTCCACTTTTTCCCGCGTTTTCGCAGAAACGTGGCTGGCCTGGTTCACCA
CGCGGGAAACGGTCTGATAAGAGACACCGGCATACTCTGCGACATCGTATAACGTTACTGGTTTCACATT
CACCACCCTGAATTGACTCTCTTCCGGGCGCTATCATGCCATACCGCGAAAGGTTTTGCGCCATTCGATG
GTGTCCGGGATCTCGACGCTCTCCCTTATGCGACTCCTGCATTAGGAAGCAGCCCAGTAGTAGGTTGAGG
CCGTTGAGCACCGCCGCCGCAAGGAATGGTGCATGCAAGGAGATGGCGCCCAACAGTCCCCCGGCCACGG
GGCCTGCCACCATACCCACGCCGAAACAAGCGCTCATGAGCCCGAAGTGGCGAGCCCGATCTTCCCCATC
GGTGATGTCGGCGATATA
